>Addgene plasmid #189881 | p663-UBC-miniTurbo-V5-TTBK2_IDG-K | addgene full sequence | sequence record 374318 | Addgene Partial NGS Result
AGGTGGCACTTTTCGGGGAAATGTGCGCGGAACCCCTATTTGTTTATTTTTCTAAATACATTCAAATATG
TATCCGCTCATGAGACAATAACCCTGATAAATGCTTCAATAATATTGAAAAAGGAAGAGTATGAGTATTC
AACATTTCCGTGTCGCCCTTATTCCCTTTTTTGCGGCATTTTGCCTTCCTGTTTTTGCTCACCCAGAAAC
GCTGGTGAAAGTAAAAGATGCTGAAGATCAGTTGGGTGCACGAGTGGGTTACATCGAACTGGATCTCAAC
AGCGGTAAGATCCTTGAGAGTTTTCGCCCCGAAGAACGTTTTCCAATGATGAGCACTTTTAAAGTTCTGC
TATGTGGCGCGGTATTATCCCGTATTGACGCCGGGCAAGAGCAACTCGGTCGCCGCATACACTATTCTCA
GAATGACTTGGTTGAGTACTCACCAGTCACAGAAAAGCATCTTACGGATGGCATGACAGTAAGAGAATTA
TGCAGTGCTGCCATAACCATGAGTGATAACACTGCGGCCAACTTACTTCTGACAACGATCGGAGGACCGA
AGGAGCTAACCGCTTTTTTGCACAACATGGGGGATCATGTAACTCGCCTTGATCGTTGGGAACCGGAGCT
GAATGAAGCCATACCAAACGACGAGCGTGACACCACGATGCCTGTAGCAATGGCAACAACGTTGCGCAAA
CTATTAACTGGCGAACTACTTACTCTAGCTTCCCGGCAACAATTAATAGACTGGATGGAGGCGGATAAAG
TTGCAGGACCACTTCTGCGCTCGGCCCTTCCGGCTGGCTGGTTTATTGCTGATAAATCTGGAGCCGGTGA
GCGTGGGTCTCGCGGTATCATTGCAGCACTGGGGCCAGATGGTAAGCCCTCCCGTATCGTAGTTATCTAC
ACGACGGGGAGTCAGGCAACTATGGATGAACGAAATAGACAGATCGCTGAGATAGGTGCCTCACTGATTA
AGCATTGGTAACTGTCAGACCAAGTTTACTCATATATACTTTAGATTGATTTAAAACTTCATTTTTAATT
TAAAAGGATCTAGGTGAAGATCCTTTTTGATAATCTCATGACCAAAATCCCTTAACGTGAGTTTTCGTTC
CACTGAGCGTCAGACCCCGTAGAAAAGATCAAAGGATCTTCTTGAGATCCTTTTTTTCTGCGCGTAATCT
GCTGCTTGCAAACAAAAAAACCACCGCTACCAGCGGTGGTTTGTTTGCCGGATCAAGAGCTACCAACTCT
TTTTCCGAAGGTAACTGGCTTCAGCAGAGCGCAGATACCAAATACTGTTCTTCTAGTGTAGCCGTAGTTA
GGCCACCACTTCAAGAACTCTGTAGCACCGCCTACATACCTCGCTCTGCTAATCCTGTTACCAGTGGCTG
CTGCCAGTGGCGATAAGTCGTGTCTTACCGGGTTGGACTCAAGACGATAGTTACCGGATAAGGCGCAGCG
GTCGGGCTGAACGGGGGGTTCGTGCACACAGCCCAGCTTGGAGCGAACGACCTACACCGAACTGAGATAC
CTACAGCGTGAGCTATGAGAAAGCGCCACGCTTCCCGAAGGGAGAAAGGCGGACAGGTATCCGGTAAGCG
GCAGGGTCGGAACAGGAGAGCGCACGAGGGAGCTTCCAGGGGGAAACGCCTGGTATCTTTATAGTCCTGT
CGGGTTTCGCCACCTCTGACTTGAGCGTCGATTTTTGTGATGCTCGTCAGGGGGGCGGAGCCTATGGAAA
AACGCCAGCAACGCGGCCTTTTTACGGTTCCTGGCCTTTTGCTGGCCTTTTGCTCACATGTTCTTTCCTG
CGTTATCCCCTGATTCTGTGGATAACCGTATTACCGCCTTTGAGTGAGCTGATACCGCTCGCCGCAGCCG
AACGACCGAGCGCAGCGAGTCAGTGAGCGAGGAAGCGGAAGAGCGCCCAATACGCAAACCGCCTCTCCCC
GCGCGTTGGCCGATTCATTAATGCAGCTGGCACGACAGGTTTCCCGACTGGAAAGCGGGCAGTGAGCGCA
ACGCAATTAATGTGAGTTAGCTCACTCATTAGGCACCCCAGGCTTTACACTTTATGCTTCCGGCTCGTAT
GTTGTGTGGAATTGTGAGCGGATAACAATTTCACACAGGAAACAGCTATGACCATGATTACGCCAAGCGC
GCAATTAACCCTCACTAAAGGGAACAAAAGCTGGAGCTGCAAGCTTAATGTAGTCTTATGCAATACTCTT
GTAGTCTTGCAACATGGTAACGATGAGTTAGCAACATGCCTTACAAGGAGAGAAAAAGCACCGTGCATGC
CGATTGGTGGAAGTAAGGTGGTACGATCGTGCCTTATTAGGAAGGCAACAGACGGGTCTGACATGGATTG
GACGAACCACTGAATTGCCGCATTGCAGAGATATTGTATTTAAGTGCCTAGCTCGATACATAAACGGGTC
TCTCTGGTTAGACCAGATCTGAGCCTGGGAGCTCTCTGGCTAACTAGGGAACCCACTGCTTAAGCCTCAA
TAAAGCTTGCCTTGAGTGCTTCAAGTAGTGTGTGCCCGTCTGTTGTGTGACTCTGGTAACTAGAGATCCC
TCAGACCCTTTTAGTCAGTGTGGAAAATCTCTAGCAGTGGCGCCCGAACAGGGACTTGAAAGCGAAAGGG
AAACCAGAGGAGCTCTCTCGACGCAGGACTCGGCTTGCTGAAGCGCGCACGGCAAGAGGCGAGGGGCGGC
GACTGGTGAGTACGCCAAAAATTTTGACTAGCGGAGGCTAGAAGGAGAGAGATGGGTGCGAGAGCGTCAG
TATTAAGCGGGGGAGAATTAGATCGCGATGGGAAAAAATTCGGTTAAGGCCAGGGGGAAAGAAAAAATAT
AAATTAAAACATATAGTATGGGCAAGCAGGGAGCTAGAACGATTCGCAGTTAATCCTGGCCTGTTAGAAA
CATCAGAAGGCTGTAGACAAATACTGGGACAGCTACAACCATCCCTTCAGACAGGATCAGAAGAACTTAG
ATCATTATATAATACAGTAGCAACCCTCTATTGTGTGCATCAAAGGATAGAGATAAAAGACACCAAGGAA
GCTTTAGACAAGATAGAGGAAGAGCAAAACAAAAGTAAGACCACCGCACAGCAAGCGGCCGCTGATCTTC
AGACCTGGAGGAGGAGATATGAGGGACAATTGGAGAAGTGAATTATATAAATATAAAGTAGTAAAAATTG
AACCATTAGGAGTAGCACCCACCAAGGCAAAGAGAAGAGTGGTGCAGAGAGAAAAAAGAGCAGTGGGAAT
AGGAGCTTTGTTCCTTGGGTTCTTGGGAGCAGCAGGAAGCACTATGGGCGCAGCGTCAATGACGCTGACG
GTACAGGCCAGACAATTATTGTCTGGTATAGTGCAGCAGCAGAACAATTTGCTGAGGGCTATTGAGGCGC
AACAGCATCTGTTGCAACTCACAGTCTGGGGCATCAAGCAGCTCCAGGCAAGAATCCTGGCTGTGGAAAG
ATACCTAAAGGATCAACAGCTCCTGGGGATTTGGGGTTGCTCTGGAAAACTCATTTGCACCACTGCTGTG
CCTTGGAATGCTAGTTGGAGTAATAAATCTCTGGAACAGATTTGGAATCACACGACCTGGATGGAGTGGG
ACAGAGAAATTAACAATTACACAAGCTTAATACACTCCTTAATTGAAGAATCGCAAAACCAGCAAGAAAA
GAATGAACAAGAATTATTGGAATTAGATAAATGGGCAAGTTTGTGGAATTGGTTTAACATAACAAATTGG
CTGTGGTATATAAAATTATTCATAATGATAGTAGGAGGCTTGGTAGGTTTAAGAATAGTTTTTGCTGTAC
TTTCTATAGTGAATAGAGTTAGGCAGGGATATTCACCATTATCGTTTCAGACCCACCTCCCAACCCCGAG
GGGACCCGACAGGCCCGAAGGAATAGAAGAAGAAGGTGGAGAGAGAGACAGAGACAGATCCATTCGATTA
GTGAACGGATCTCGACGGTATCGGTTAACTTTTAAAAGAAAAGGGGGGATTGGGGGGTACAGTGCAGGGG
AAAGAATAGTAGACATAATAGCAACAGACATACAAACTAAAGAATTACAAAAACAAATTACAAAATTCAA
AATTTTATCGTCCAGTGTGGTGGAATTCTGCAGATATCACAACTTTGTATAGAAAAGTTGGCCTCCGCGC
CGGGTTTTGGCGCCTCCCGCGGGCGCCCCCCTCCTCACGGCGAGCGCTGCCACGTCAGACGAAGGGCGCA
GCGAGCGTCCTGATCCTTCCGCCCGGACGCTCAGGACAGCGGCCCGCTGCTCATAAGACTCGGCCTTAGA
ACCCCAGTATCAGCAGAAGGACATTTTAGGACGGGACTTGGGTGACTCTAGGGCACTGGTTTTCTTTCCA
GAGAGCGGAACAGGCGAGGAAAAGTAGTCCCTTCTCGGCGATTCTGCGGAGGGATCTCCGTGGGGCGGTG
AACGCCGATGATTATATAAGGACGCGCCGGGTGTGGCACAGCTAGTTCCGTCGCAGCCGGGATTTGGGTC
GCGGTTCTTGTTTGTGGATCGCTGTGATCGTCACTTGGTGAGTAGCGGGCTGCTGGGCTGGCCGGGGCTT
TCGTGGCCGCCGGGCCGCTCGGTGGGACGGAAGCGTGTGGAGAGACCGCCAAGGGCTGTAGTCTGGGTCC
GCGAGCAAGGTTGCCCTGAACTGGGGGTTGGGGGGAGCGCAGCAAAATGGCGGCTGTTCCCGAGTCTTGA
ATGGAAGACGCTTGTGAGGCGGGCTGTGAGGTCGTTGAAACAAGGTGGGGGGCATGGTGGGCGGCAAGAA
CCCAAGGTCTTGAGGCCTTCGCTAATGCGGGAAAGCTCTTATTCGGGTGAGATGGGCTGGGGCACCATCT
GGGGACCCTGACGTGAAGTTTGTCACTGACTGGAGAACTCGGTTTGTCGTCTGTTGCGGGGGCGGCAGTT
ATGGCGGTGCCGTTGGGCAGTGCACCCGTACCTTTGGGAGCGCGCGCCCTCGTCGTGTCGTGACGTCACC
CGTTCTGTTGGCTTATAATGCAGGGTGGGGCCACCTGCCGGTAGGTGTGCGGTAGGCTTTTCTCCGTCGC
AGGACGCAGGGTTCGGGCCTAGGGTAGGCTCTCCTGAATCGACAGGCGCCGGACCTCTGGTGAGGGGAGG
GATAAGTGAGGCGTCAGTTTCTTTGGTCGGTTTTATGTACCTATCTTCTTAAGTAGCTGAAGCTCCGGTT
TTGAACTATGCGCTCGGGGTTGGCGAGTGTGTTTTGTGAAGTTTTTTAGGCACCTTTTGAAATGTAATCA
TTTGGGTCAATATGTAATTTTCAGTGTTAGACTAGTAAATTGTCCGCTAAATTCTGGCCGTTTTTGGCTT
TTTTGTTAGACGGCCAACTTTTGTATACAAAGTGGGCCACCATGGGAATCCCGCTGCTGAACGCTAAACA
GATTCTGGGACAGCTGGACGGCGGGAGCGTGGCAGTCCTGCCTGTGGTCGACTCCACCAATCAGTACCTG
CTGGATCGAATCGGCGAGCTGAAGAGTGGGGATGCTTGCATTGCAGAATATCAGCAGGCAGGGAGAGGAA
GCAGAGGGAGGAAATGGTTCTCTCCTTTTGGAGCTAACCTGTACCTGAGTATGTTTTGGCGCCTGAAGCG
GGGACCAGCAGCAATCGGCCTGGGCCCGGTCATCGGAATTGTCATGGCAGAAGCGCTGCGAAAGCTGGGA
GCAGACAAGGTGCGAGTCAAATGGCCCAATGACCTGTATCTGCAGGATAGAAAGCTGGCAGGCATCCTGG
TGGAGCTGGCCGGAATAACAGGCGATGCTGCACAGATCGTCATTGGCGCCGGGATTAACGTGGCTATGAG
GCGCGTGGAGGAAAGCGTGGTCAATCAGGGCTGGATCACACTGCAGGAAGCAGGGATTAACCTGGACAGG
AATACTCTGGCCGCTATGCTGATCCGAGAGCTGCGGGCAGCCCTGGAACTGTTCGAGCAGGAAGGCCTGG
CTCCATATCTGTCACGGTGGGAGAAGCTGGATAACTTCATCAATAGACCCGTGAAGCTGATCATTGGGGA
CAAAGAGATTTTCGGGATTAGCCGGGGGATTGATAAACAGGGAGCCCTGCTGCTGGAACAGGACGGAGTT
ATCAAACCCTGGATGGGCGGAGAAATCAGTCTGCGGTCTGCCGAAAAGGCTAGCGGCAAGCCCATCCCCA
ACCCCCTGCTGGGCCTGGACAGCACCACAAGTTTGTACAAAAAAGCAGGCTTAGCCACCATGAGTGGGGG
AGGAGAGCAGCCGGATATCCTGAGTGTTGGAATCCTAGTGAAAGAAAGATGGAAAGTGTTGAGAAAGATT
GGGGGTGGGGGCTTTGGAGAAATTTACGATGCCTTGGACATGCTCACCAGGGAAAATGTTGCACTGAAGG
TGGAATCAGCTCAACAACCAAAACAAGTTCTGAAAATGGAAGTTGCTGTTTTGAAAAAGCTGCAAGGGAA
AGACCATGTTTGTAGATTTATTGGCTGTGGGAGGAATGATCGATTCAACTATGTGGTCATGCAGTTGCAG
GGTCGGAATCTGGCAGATCTTCGCCGTAGCCAGTCCCGAGGCACATTCACCATTAGTACCACTCTCCGGC
TGGGTAGACAGATTTTGGAGTCTATTGAAAGCATTCATTCTGTGGGATTCTTGCATCGAGACATCAAACC
GTCGAACTTCGCTATGGGTCGCTTTCCTAGTACATGTAGGAAATGTTACATGCTTGATTTTGGCTTGGCT
CGACAATTTACCAATTCCTGTGGTGACGTCAGACCACCTCGAGCTGTGGCAGGTTTTCGAGGGACAGTTC
GTTATGCATCAATCAACGCACATCGGAACAGGGAAATGGGAAGACATGATGACCTTTGGTCCTTATTCTA
CATGTTGGTGGAGTTTGTGGTTGGTCAGCTGCCCTGGAGAAAAATAAAGGACAAGGAGCAAGTAGGCTCT
ATTAAGGAGAGATATGACCACAGGCTCATGTTGAAACATCTCCCTCCAGAATTCAGCATCTTTCTAGACC
ATATCTCTTCTTTGGATTATTTTACAAAACCAGACTACCAGCTTCTTACATCCGTGTTTGACAATAGCAT
CAAGACTTTTGGAGTAATTGAGAGTGACCCTTTTGACTGGGAGAAGACTGGAAATGATGGCTCCCTAACA
ACCACCACTACTTCTACCACACCTCAGTTGCACACTCGCTTGACCCCTGCTGCAATTGGAATTGCCAATG
CTACTCACATCCCTGGAGACTTGCTTCGAGAAAATACAGATGAGGTATTTCCAGATGAACAGCTTAGCGA
TGGAGAAAATGGCATCCCTGTTGGTGTGTCACCAGATAAATTGCCTGGATCTCTGGGACACCCCCGTCCC
CAGGAGAAGGATGTTTGGGAAGAGATGGATGCCAACAAAAACAAGATAAAGCTTGGAATTTGTAAGGCTG
CTACTGAAGAGGAGAACAGCCATGGCCAGGCAAATGGTCTTCTCAATGCTCCAAGCCTTGGGTCACCAAT
TCGTGTCCGCTCAGAGATTACTCAGCCAGACAGAGATATTCCACTGGTGCGAAAGTTACGTTCCATTCAC
AGCTTTGAGCTGGAAAAACGTCTGACCCTGGAGCCAAAGCCAGACACTGACAAGTTCCTTGAGACCTGCC
TGGAGAAAATGCAGAAAGATACCAGTGCAGGAAAAGAATCTATTCTCCCTGCTCTGCTGCATAAGCCTTG
CGTTCCTGCTGTGTCCCGTACTGACCACATCTGGCACTATGATGAAGAATATCTTCCAGATGCCTCCAAG
CCTGCTTCTGCCAACACCCCTGAGCAGGCAGATGGTGGTGGCAGCAATGGATTTATAGCTGTTAACCTGA
GCTCTTGCAAGCAAGAAATTGATTCCAAAGAATGGGTGATTGTGGACAAGGAGCAGGACCTTCAGGATTT
TAGGACAAATGAGGCTGTAGGACATAAAACAACTGGAAGTCCTTCTGATGAGGAGCCTGAAGTACTTCAA
GTCCTGGAGGCATCACCTCAAGATGAAAAGCTCCAGTTAGGTCCTTGGGCAGAAAATGATCATTTAAAGA
AGGAAACCTCAGGTGTGGTCTTAGCACTTTCTGCAGAGGGTCCTCCTACTGCTGCTTCAGAACAATATAC
AGATAGGCTGGAACTCCAGCCTGGAGCTGCTAGTCAGTTTATTGCAGCGACGCCCACAAGTCTAATGGAG
GCGCAGGCAGAAGGACCCCTTACAGCGATTACAATTCCTAGACCTTCTGTGGCATCTACACAGTCAACTT
CAGGAAGCTTTCACTGTGGTCAGCAGCCAGAGAAGAAAGATCTTCAGCCCATGGAGCCCACTGTGGAACT
TTACTCTCCAAGGGAAAACTTCTCTGGCTTGGTTGTGACAGAGGGTGAACCTCCTAGTGGAGGAAGCAGA
ACAGATTTGGGGCTTCAGATAGATCACATTGGTCATGACATGTTACCCAACATTAGAGAAAGTAACAAAT
CTCAAGACCTGGGACCAAAAGAACTTCCTGATCATAATAGACTGGTTGTGAGAGAATTTGAAAATCTCCC
TGGGGAAACTGAAGAGAAAAGCATCCTTTTAGAGTCAGATAATGAAGATGAGAAGTTAAGTAGAGGGCAG
CATTGTATTGAGATCTCCTCTCTCCCAGGAGATTTGGTAATTGTGGAAAAGGATCACTCAGCTACTACTG
AACCTCTTGATGTGACAAAAACACAGACTTTTAGTGTGGTGCCAAATCAAGACAAAAATAATGAGATAAT
GAAGCTTCTGACAGTTGGAACTTCAGAAATTTCTTCCAGAGACATTGACCCACATGTTGAAGGTCAGATA
GGCCAAGTGGCAGAAATGCAAAAAAATAAGATATCTAAGGATGATGACATCATGAGTGAAGACTTGCCAG
GTCATCAAGGAGACCTCTCTACTTTTTTGCACCAAGAGGGCAAGAGAGAGAAAATCACCCCTAGAAATGG
AGAACTATTTCATTGTGTTTCAGAGAATGAACATGGTGCCCCAACCCGGAAGGATATGGTTAGGTCATCC
TTTGTAACTAGACACAGCCGAATCCCTGTTTTAGCACAAGAGATAGACTCAACTTTGGAATCATCCTCTC
CAGTTTCTGCAAAAGAAAAGCTCCTCCAAAAGAAAGCCTATCAGCCAGACCTAGTCAAGCTTCTGGTGGA
AAAAAGACAATTCAAGTCCTTCCTTGGCGACCTCTCAAGTGCCTCTGATAAATTGCTAGAGGAGAAACTA
GCTACTGTTCCTGCTCCCTTTTGTGAGGAGGAAGTGCTCACTCCCTTTTCAAGACTGACAGTAGATTCTC
ACCTGAGTAGGTCAGCTGAAGATAGCTTTCTGTCACCCATCATCTCCCAGTCTAGAAAGAGCAAAATTCC
AAGGCCAGTTTCATGGGTCAACACAGATCAGGTCAATAGCTCAACTTCGTCTCAGTTCTTTCCTCGGCCA
CCACCAGGAAAGCCACCCACGAGGCCTGGAGTAGAAGCCAGGCTACGCAGATATAAAGTCCTAGGGAGTA
GTAACTCCGACTCAGACCTTTTCTCCCGCCTGGCCCAAATTCTTCAAAATGGATCTCAGAAACCCCGGAG
CACTACTCAGTGCAAGAGTCCAGGATCTCCTCACAATCCAAAAACACCACCCAAGAGTCCAGTTGTCCCT
CGCAGGAGTCCCAGTGCCTCTCCTCGAAGCTCATCCTTGCCTCGCACGTCTAGTTCCTCACCATCTAGGG
CTGGACGGCCCCACCATGACCAGAGGAGTTCGTCCCCACATCTGGGGAGAAGCAAGTCACCTCCCAGCCA
CTCAGGATCTTCCTCCTCCAGGAGGTCCTGCCAACAGGAGCATTGCAAACCCAGCAAGAATGGCCTGAAA
GGATCCGGCAGCCTCCACCACCACTCAGCCAGCACTAAAACCCCCCAAGGGAAGAGTAAGCCAGCCAGTA
AACTCAGCAGATAAAACCCAGCTTTCTTGTACAAAGTGGTGATATCCAGCACAGTGGCGGCCGCTCGACA
ATCAACCTCTGGATTACAAAATTTGTGAAAGATTGACTGGTATTCTTAACTATGTTGCTCCTTTTACGCT
ATGTGGATACGCTGCTTTAATGCCTTTGTATCATGCTATTGCTTCCCGTATGGCTTTCATTTTCTCCTCC
TTGTATAAATCCTGGTTGCTGTCTCTTTATGAGGAGTTGTGGCCCGTTGTCAGGCAACGTGGCGTGGTGT
GCACTGTGTTTGCTGACGCAACCCCCACTGGTTGGGGCATTGCCACCACCTGTCAGCTCCTTTCCGGGAC
TTTCGCTTTCCCCCTCCCTATTGCCACGGCGGAACTCATCGCCGCCTGCCTTGCCCGCTGCTGGACAGGG
GCTCGGCTGTTGGGCACTGACAATTCCGTGGTGTTGTCGGGGAAGCTGACGTCCTTTCCATGGCTGCTCG
CCTGTGTTGCCACCTGGATTCTGCGCGGGACGTCCTTCTGCTACGTCCCTTCGGCCCTCAATCCAGCGGA
CCTTCCTTCCCGCGGCCTGCTGCCGGCTCTGCGGCCTCTTCCGCGTCTTCGCCTTCGCCCTCAGACGAGT
CGGATCTCCCTTTGGGCCGCCTCCCCGCCTGGAATTCTACCGGGTAGGGGAGGCGCTTTTCCCAAGGCAG
TCTGGAGCATGCGCTTTAGCAGCCCCGCTGGGCACTTGGCGCTACACAAGTGGCCTCTGGCCTCGCACAC
ATTCCACATCCACCGGTAGGCGCCAACCGGCTCCGTTCTTTGGTGGCCCCTTCGCGCCACCTTCTACTCC
TCCCCTAGTCAGGAAGTTCCCCCCCGCCCCGCAGCTCGCGTCGTGCAGGACGTGACAAATGGAAGTAGCA
CGTCTCACTAGTCTCGTGCAGATGGACAGCACCGCTGAGCAATGGAAGCGGGTAGGCCTTTGGGGCAGCG
GCCAATAGCAGCTTTGCTCCTTCGCTTTCTGGGCTCAGAGGCTGGGAAGGGGTGGGTCCGGGGGCGGGCT
CAGGGGCGGGCTCAGGGGCGGGGCGGGCGCCCGAAGGTCCTCCGGAGGCCCGGCATTCTGCACGCTTCAA
AAGCGCACGTCTGCCGCGCTGTTCTCCTCTTCCTCATCTCCGGGCCTTTCGACCTGCAGCCCAAGCTTAC
CATGACCGAGTACAAGCCCACGGTGCGCCTCGCCACCCGCGACGACGTCCCCAGGGCCGTACGCACCCTC
GCCGCCGCGTTCGCCGACTACCCCGCCACGCGCCACACCGTCGATCCGGACCGCCACATCGAGCGGGTCA
CCGAGCTGCAAGAACTCTTCCTCACGCGCGTCGGGCTCGACATCGGCAAGGTGTGGGTCGCGGACGACGG
CGCCGCGGTGGCGGTCTGGACCACGCCGGAGAGCGTCGAAGCGGGGGCGGTGTTCGCCGAGATCGGCCCG
CGCATGGCCGAGTTGAGCGGTTCCCGGCTGGCCGCGCAGCAACAGATGGAAGGCCTCCTGGCGCCGCACC
GGCCCAAGGAGCCCGCGTGGTTCCTGGCCACCGTCGGCGTCTCGCCCGACCACCAGGGCAAGGGTCTGGG
CAGCGCCGTCGTGCTCCCCGGAGTGGAGGCGGCCGAGCGCGCCGGGGTGCCCGCCTTCCTGGAGACCTCC
GCGCCCCGCAACCTCCCCTTCTACGAGCGGCTCGGCTTCACCGTCACCGCCGACGTCGAGGTGCCCGAAG
GACCGCGCACCTGGTGCATGACCCGCAAGCCCGGTGCCTGACGCCCGCCCCACGACCCGCAGCGCCCGAC
CGAAAGGAGCGCACGACCCCATGCATCTCGAGGGCCCGGTACCTTTAAGACCAATGACTTACAAGGCAGC
TGTAGATCTTAGCCACTTTTTAAAAGAAAAGGGGGGACTGGAAGGGCTAGCTCACTCCCAACGAAGACAA
GATCTGCTTTTTGCTTGTACTGGGTCTCTCTGGTTAGACCAGATCTGAGCCTGGGAGCTCTCTGGCTAAC
TAGGGAACCCACTGCTTAAGCCTCAATAAAGCTTGCCTTGAGTGCTTCAAGTAGTGTGTGCCCGTCTGTT
GTGTGACTCTGGTAACTAGAGATCCCTCAGACCCTTTTAGTCAGTGTGGAAAATCTCTAGCAGTAGTAGT
TCATGTCATCTTATTATTCAGTATTTATAACTTGCAAAGAAATGAATATCAGAGAGTGAGAGGAACTTGT
TTATTGCAGCTTATAATGGTTACAAATAAAGCAATAGCATCACAAATTTCACAAATAAAGCATTTTTTTC
ACTGCATTCTAGTTGTGGTTTGTCCAAACTCATCAATGTATCTTATCATGTCTGGCTCTAGCTATCCCGC
CCCTAACTCCGCCCATCCCGCCCCTAACTCCGCCCAGTTCCGCCCATTCTCCGCCCCATGGCTGACTAAT
TTTTTTTATTTATGCAGAGGCCGAGGCCGCCTCGGCCTCTGAGCTATTCCAGAAGTAGTGAGGAGGCTTT
TTTGGAGGCCTAGGGACGTACCCAATTCGCCCTATAGTGAGTCGTATTACGCGCGCTCACTGGCCGTCGT
TTTACAACGTCGTGACTGGGAAAACCCTGGCGTTACCCAACTTAATCGCCTTGCAGCACATCCCCCTTTC
GCCAGCTGGCGTAATAGCGAAGAGGCCCGCACCGATCGCCCTTCCCAACAGTTGCGCAGCCTGAATGGCG
AATGGG
[124 nt withheld, positions 12747-12870]
C
[91 nt withheld, positions 12872-12962]
A
[49 nt withheld, positions 12964-13012]
CCTTTGACGTTGGAGTCCACGTTCTTT
[37 nt withheld, positions 13040-13076]
ACCCTATCTCGGTCTATTCTTTTGATTTATAAGGGATTTTGCCGATTTCGGCCTATTGGTTAAAAAATGA
GCTGATTTAACAAAAATTTAACGCGAATTTTAACAAAATATTAACGCTTACAATTT
Features (pLannotate 1.2.2; 32 found; start..end, strand, type, name):
     26..130     +  promoter       AmpR promoter: bla
    131..991     +  CDS            AmpR: β-lactamase; bla; confers resistance to ampicillin, carbenicillin, and related antibiotics
   1162..1750    +  rep_origin     ori: high-copy-number ColE1/pMB1/pBR322/pUC origin of replication
   1933..2025    +  CDS            lacI (fragment): lac repressor; lacI; The lac repressor binds to the lac operator to inhibit transcription in E. coli. This inhibition can be relieved by adding lactose or isopropyl-β-D-thiogalactopyranoside (IPTG).
   2038..2059    +  protein_bind   CAP binding site: CAP binding activates transcription in the presence of cAMP. E. coli catabolite activator protein
   2074..2104    +  promoter       lac promoter: promoter for the E. coli lac operon
   2108..2130    +  protein_bind   lac operator (fragment): The lac repressor binds to the lac operator to inhibit transcription in E. coli. This inhibition can be relieved by adding lactose or isopropyl-β-D-thiogalactopyranoside (IPTG). lac repressor encoded by lacI
   2173..2191    +  promoter       T3 promoter: promoter for bacteriophage T3 RNA polymerase
   2219..2445    +  promoter       RSV promoter: Rous sarcoma virus enhancer/promoter
   2446..2626    +  LTR            5' LTR (truncated): truncated 5' long terminal repeat (LTR) from HIV-1
   2673..2798    +  misc_feature   HIV-1 Ψ: packaging signal of human immunodeficiency virus type 1
   2782..3145    +  CDS            HIV-1 gag (fragment): gag protein from human immunodeficiency virus 1; gag
   3291..3524    +  misc_feature   RRE: The Rev response element (RRE) of HIV-1 allows for Rev-dependent mRNA export from the nucleus to the cytoplasm.
   3901..4001    +  CDS            Rev (fragment): human immunodeficiency virus 1 (HIV-1) Rev protein; rev; enhances nuclear export of unspliced and incompletely spliced viral mRNAs
   4020..4136    +  misc_feature   cPPT/CTS: central polypurine tract and central termination sequence of HIV-1
   4170..4190    +  protein_bind   attB4: mutant version of attB; core recombination site for the Gateway® BP reaction BP Clonase™
   4190..5401    +  promoter       UbC promoter: human ubiquitin C promoter
   5405..5423    -  protein_bind   attB5 (fragment): mutant version of attB; core recombination site for the Gateway® BP reaction BP Clonase™
   5438..6208    +  CDS            miniTurbo: N-terminally truncated mutant of the E. coli biotin ligase BioID engineered for improved catalytic efficiency (Branon et al., 2018)
   6257..6281    +  protein_bind   attB1: mutant version of attB; recombination site for the Gateway® BP reaction BP Clonase™
   6290..10021   +  CDS            TTBK2: TTBK2_HUMAN - Also known as KIAA0847. Experimental evidence at protein level: Swiss-Prot protein existence level 1. Serine/threonine kinase that acts as a key regulator of ciliogenesis: controls the initiation of ciliogenesis by binding to the distal end of the basal body and promoting the removal of CCP110, which caps the mother centriole, leading to the recruitment of IFT proteins, which build the ciliary axoneme. Has some substrate preference for proteins that are already phosphorylated on a Tyr residue at the +2 position relative to the phosphorylation site. Able to phosphorylate tau on se
  10026..10050   -  protein_bind   attB2: mutant version of attB; recombination site for the Gateway® BP reaction BP Clonase™
  10080..10668   +  misc_feature   WPRE: woodchuck hepatitis virus posttranscriptional regulatory element
  10682..11181   +  promoter       PGK promoter: mouse phosphoglycerate kinase 1 promoter
  11202..11801   +  CDS            PuroR: puromycin N-acetyltransferase; pac from Streptomyces alboniger; confers resistance to puromycin
  11869..12006   +  CDS            nef (fragment): NEF_HV1LA - Experimental evidence at protein level: Swiss-Prot protein existence level 1. Extracellular Nef protein targets CD4(+) T-lymphocytes for apoptosis by interacting with CXCR4 surface receptors. From Human immunodeficiency virus type 1 group M subtype B (isolate Lai) (HIV-1).
  11992..12172   +  LTR            5' LTR (truncated): truncated 5' long terminal repeat (LTR) from HIV-1
  12244..12365   +  polyA_signal   SV40 poly(A) signal: SV40 polyadenylation signal
  12405..12540   +  rep_origin     SV40 ori: SV40 origin of replication
  12561..12579   -  promoter       T7 promoter: promoter for bacteriophage T7 RNA polymerase
  12587..12742   +  CDS            lacZα (fragment): LacZα fragment of β-galactosidase; lacZ fragment
  12747..13175   +  rep_origin     f1 ori (sequence partly withheld): f1 bacteriophage origin of replication; arrow indicates direction of (+) strand synthesis
