[The description below was written by a language model from this plasmid's Addgene catalogue record and pLannotate feature annotations shown in this document.]
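Description:
p663-UBC-miniTurbo-V5-TTBK2_IDG-K is a lentiviral mammalian expression plasmid built on the pDest663 Gateway destination backbone, carrying human TTBK2 fused at its N-terminus to miniTurbo-V5. In bacteria it is maintained through a ColE1/pUC-type origin with ampicillin resistance (AmpR). The feature annotation calls this origin high-copy, whereas the catalogue lists the plasmid as low copy. An f1 origin and an SV40 origin are also present. The viral framework is of the third-generation type. An RSV promoter drives a truncated HIV-1 5' LTR, followed by the Ψ packaging signal with a gag fragment, the RRE for Rev-dependent export of the genomic RNA, and the cPPT/CTS. A second truncated LTR and an SV40 polyadenylation signal close the transfer cassette.

The payload was assembled by multisite Gateway recombination, and the residual attB4, attB5, attB1 and attB2 sites mark the junctions between modules. The human ubiquitin C promoter drives an open reading frame in which miniTurbo, an engineered truncated E. coli biotin ligase, precedes the full TTBK2 coding sequence. The V5 epitope is stated in the catalogue but is not annotated separately in the feature table. A WPRE downstream enhances transcript expression, and a separate mouse PGK promoter expresses puromycin N-acetyltransferase for selecting transduced cells.

TTBK2 is a serine/threonine kinase that regulates the initiation of ciliogenesis. The construct was produced within the Illuminating the Druggable Genome program's effort on understudied kinases. Its purpose is to map TTBK2 protein-proximity networks by proximity-dependent biotinylation followed by proteomics. The sequence record is described as a partial NGS result.
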