Addgene plasmid #189881: p663-UBC-miniTurbo-V5-TTBK2_IDG-K
Purpose: Gateway destination clone of TTBK2 (human) tagged with N-terminal miniTurbo-V5 for generating protein-proximity networks using proximity-dependent biotinylation proteomics
Depositing lab: Ben Major. Depositing organization: Washington University in Saint Louis.
Backbone
  Vector backbone: pDest663
  Backbone manufacturer: PEL
  Backbone size w/o insert (bp): 9019
  Vector type: Mammalian Expression, Lentiviral ; Gateway Destination
  Selectable markers: Puromycin
Growth in bacteria
  Bacterial resistance: Ampicillin, 100 μg/mL
  Growth temperature: 30°C
  Growth strain: NEB Stable
  Copy number: Low Copy
Gene/Insert
  Gene/Insert name: TTBK2 (alt names: miniTurbo-V5-TTBK2; miniTurbo-V5)
  Species: H. sapiens (human)
  Entrez Gene: TTBK2 (a.k.a. TTBK, SCA11, KIAA0847)
  Promoter: Ubiquitin
  Tag / fusion protein: miniTurbo-V5 (N terminal on insert)
  Cloning method: Gateway Cloning
  Sequencing primers: 5′ TGAAGCTCCGGTTTTGAACT; 3′ AATAGACCCGTGAAGCTGATC
Terms and licenses: Academic/Nonprofit Terms; Industry Terms: Not Available to Industry
Depositor comments: These plasmids were generated as part of the Illuminating the Druggable Genome (IDG) program sponsored by the NIH Common Fund. The goal of this program is to identify, gather, and distribute information and resources for proteins that currently are not well-studied yet belong to commonly drug-targeted protein families: protein kinases, non-olfactory G-protein coupled receptors (GPCRs), and ion channels. The IDG program is designed to develop fundamental research tools for understudied proteins, elucidate their function, and disseminate the IDG-related resources and data to the greater scientific community. These lentiviral gateway destination plasmids were generated, as part of the Kinase-Data and Resource Generating Center (DRGC), using the single fragment or multisite gateway cloning technology. They were used for generating proteomics-based protein-interaction and protein-proximity networks that can be accessed through the kinase-DRGC website https://darkkinome.org/. Each plasmid has either an N- or C-terminal fusion protein (Flag/ V5/V5-miniTurbo/V5-TurboID/miniTurbo-V5/TurboID-V5) tagged understudied kinase driven under either a CMV or Ubiquitin (UBC) promoter. All inserts in the pENTR plasmids used to generate the deposited destination plasmids were end-sequenced and insert size validated prior to multi-site gateway cloning. The combined insert size of the single fragment or three fragment destination plasmids were confirmed by restriction digestion (BsrGI, and EcoRV for pDest667; BsrGI, EcoRV, and BstZ17I for pDest663; and BsrGI for pHAGE) and all plasmids were partially sequenced to ensure in-frame ORFs and fusion tags.
How to cite: p663-UBC-miniTurbo-V5-TTBK2_IDG-K was a gift from Ben Major (Addgene plasmid # 189881 ; http://n2t.net/addgene:189881 ; RRID:Addgene_189881)
